Addgene plasmid #222732: pNP2157
Purpose: pNP1950 - J23119-IS621 bRNA TBL-WT, DBL-WT, HDV; T7-IS621 Recombinase
Depositing lab: Patrick Hsu. Depositing organization: Arc Institute. Publication: Bridge RNAs direct programmable recombination of target and donor DNA. Durrant MG, Perry NT, Pai JJ, Jangid AR, Athukoralage JS, Hiraizumi M, McSpedon JP, Pawluk A, Nishimasu H, Konermann S, Hsu PD. Nature. 2024 Jun;630(8018):984-993. doi: 10.1038/s41586-024-07552-4. Epub 2024 Jun 26. PubMed 38926615.
Backbone
  Vector backbone: pNP1950 - p15A Ori
  Vector type: Bacterial Expression
Growth in bacteria
  Bacterial resistance: Chloramphenicol, 25 μg/mL
  Growth temperature: 37°C
  Growth strain: NEB Stable
  Copy number: Low Copy
Gene/Insert
  Gene/Insert name: IS621 Helper (WT)
  Species: E. coli
  Tag / fusion protein: 6xHis (C terminal on insert)
  Cloning method: Golden Gate
Terms and licenses: Academic/Nonprofit Terms; Industry Terms: Not Available to Industry
Depositor comments: Please visit https://doi.org/10.1101/2024.01.24.577089 for bioRxiv preprint.
How to cite: pNP2157 was a gift from Patrick Hsu (Addgene plasmid # 222732 ; http://n2t.net/addgene:222732 ; RRID:Addgene_222732)
