[The description below was written by a language model from this plasmid's Addgene catalogue record and pLannotate feature annotations shown in this document.]
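Description:
pNP2157 is a small (about 3.9 kb) bacterial expression plasmid built on the pNP1950 backbone, which replicates from a p15A origin and is maintained at low copy in E. coli under chloramphenicol selection (a cat promoter-driven CmR gene that spans the sequence numbering origin). The p15A origin makes it compatible with ColE1-type plasmids, so it can be co-maintained with other plasmids in the same cell. Short annotated matches to IS1, an RSF origin and a tet promoter are fragmentary hits in the backbone and are not described by the record as functional parts.

The plasmid is a "helper" that supplies both components of the IS621 bridge recombination system from E. coli. A constitutive J23119 promoter drives the IS621 bridge RNA with wild-type target-binding and donor-binding loops (TBL-WT, DBL-WT), followed, according to the catalogue entry, by an HDV ribozyme, which typically self-cleaves to give the transcript a defined 3' end; neither the bridge RNA nor the ribozyme is individually annotated in the feature table. Downstream, a separate cassette places the IS621 recombinase under a T7 promoter with a lac operator and the T7 gene 10 ribosome binding site, ending in a T7 terminator, so expression depends on T7 RNA polymerase in the host and is IPTG-responsive where lac repressor is present. The recombinase carries a C-terminal 6xHis tag, matching the His-tag hit at the end of the unannotated open reading frame. The insert was assembled by Golden Gate cloning. The construct serves as the wild-type reference for bridge RNA-guided recombination between target and donor DNA in E. coli.
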