Features (pLannotate 1.2.2; 13 found; start..end, strand, type, name):
    220..322     -  promoter       cat promoter: promoter of the E. coli cat gene encoding chloramphenicol acetyltransferase
    443..586     +  mobile_element IS1 (fragment): prokaryotic transposable element IS1
    705..760     -  rep_origin     RSF ori (fragment): Plasmids containing the RSF 1030 origin of replication can be propagated in E. coli cells that contain additional plasmids with compatible origins.
    848..1393    -  rep_origin     p15A ori: Plasmids containing the medium-copy-number p15A origin of replication can be propagated in E. coli cells that contain a second plasmid with the ColE1 origin.
   1505..1529    +  promoter       tet promoter (fragment): E. coli promoter for tetracycline efflux protein gene
   1534..1568    +  promoter       J23119 promoter: bacterial promoter (Registry of Standard Biological Parts BBa J23119)
   2152..2170    +  promoter       T7 promoter: promoter for bacteriophage T7 RNA polymerase
   2171..2195    +  protein_bind   lac operator: The lac repressor binds to the lac operator to inhibit transcription in E. coli. This inhibition can be relieved by adding lactose or isopropyl-β-D-thiogalactopyranoside (IPTG). lac repressor encoded by lacI
   2210..2232    +  RBS            RBS: efficient ribosome binding site from bacteriophage T7 gene 10 (Olins and Rangwala, 1989)
   3225..3242    +  CDS            9xHis (fragment): 9xHis affinity tag
   3252..3301    +  CDS            SET1 (fragment): solubility-enhancement tag derived from T7 phage gene 10B
   3309..3356    +  terminator     T7 terminator: transcription terminator for bacteriophage T7 RNA polymerase
   3429..219     -  CDS            CmR (across the origin): chloramphenicol acetyltransferase; cat; confers resistance to chloramphenicol
>Addgene plasmid #222732 | pNP2157 | addgene full sequence | sequence record 440089 | Addgene NGS Result
GAATTCCGGATGAGCATTCATCAGGCGGGCAAGAATGTGAATAAAGGCCGGATAAAACTTGTGCTTATTT
TTCTTTACGGTCTTTAAAAAGGCCGTAATATCCAGCTGAACGGTCTGGTTATAGGTACATTGAGCAACTG
ACTGAAATGCCTCAAAATGTTCTTTACGATGCCATTGGGATATATCAACGGTGGTATATCCAGTGATTTT
TTTCTCCATTTTAGCTTCCTTAGCTCCTGAAAATCTCGATAACTCAAAAAATACGCCCGGTAGTGATCTT
ATTTCATTATGGTGAAAGTTGGAACCTCTTACGTGCCGATCAACGTCTCATTTTCGCCAAAAGTTGGCCC
AGGGCTTCCCGGTATCAACAGGGACACCAGGATTTATTTATTCTGCGAAGTGATCTTCCGTCACAGGTAT
TTATTCGGCGCAAAGTGCGTCGGGTGATGCTGCCAACTTACTGATTTAGTGTATGATGGTGTTTTTGAGG
TGCTCCAGTGGCTTCTGTTTCTATCAGCTGTCCCTCCTGTTCAGCTACTGACGGGGTGGTGCGTAACGGC
AAAAGCACCGCCGGACATCAGCGCTAGCGGAGTGTATACTGGCTTACTATGTTGGCACTGATGAGGGTGT
CAGTGAAGTGCTTCATGTGGCAGGAGAAAAAAGGCTGCACCGGTGCGTCAGCAGAATATGTGATACAGGA
TATATTCCGCTTCCTCGCTCACTGACTCGCTACGCTCGGTCGTTCGACTGCGGCGAGCGGAAATGGCTTA
CGAACGGGGCGGAGATTTCCTGGAAGATGCCAGGAAGATACTTAACAGGGAAGTGAGAGGGCCGCGGCAA
AGCCGTTTTTCCATAGGCTCCGCCCCCCTGACAAGCATCACGAAATCTGACGCTCAAATCAGTGGTGGCG
AAACCCGACAGGACTATAAAGATACCAGGCGTTTCCCCCTGGCGGCTCCCTCGTGCGCTCTCCTGTTCCT
GCCTTTCGGTTTACCGGTGTCATTCCGCTGTTATGGCCGCGTTTGTCTCATTCCACGCCTGACACTCAGT
TCCGGGTAGGCAGTTCGCTCCAAGCTGGACTGTATGCACGAACCCCCCGTTCAGTCCGACCGCTGCGCCT
TATCCGGTAACTATCGTCTTGAGTCCAACCCGGAAAGACATGCAAAAGCACCACTGGCAGCAGCCACTGG
TAATTGATTTAGAGGAGTTAGTCTTGAAGTCATGCGCCGGTTAAGGCTAAACTGAAAGGACAAGTTTTGG
TGACTGCGCTCCTCCAAGCCAGTTACCTCGGTTCAAAGAGTTGGTAGCTCAGAGAACCTTCGAAAAACCG
CCCTGCAAGGCGGTTTTTTCGTTTTCAGAGCAAGAGATTACGCGCAGACCAAAACGATCTCAAGAAGATC
ATCTTATTAATCAGATAAAATATTTCTAGATTTCAGTGCAATTTATCTCTTCAAATGTAGCACCTGAAGT
CAGCCCCATACGATATAAGTTGTAATTCTCATGTTTGACAGCTTATCATCGATAAGCTTGCCTTTGACAG
CTAGCTCAGTCCTAGGTATAATGCTAGCAGTGCAGAGAAAATCGGCCAGTTTTCTCTGCCTGCAGTCCGC
ATGCCGTATCGGGCCTTGGGTTCTAACCTGTTGCGTAGATTTATGCAGCGGACTGCCTTTCTCCCAAAGT
GATAAACCGGACAGTATCATGGACCGGTTTTCCCGGTAATCCGTATTTGCAAGGTTGGTTTCACTGGCCG
GCATGGTCCCAGCCTCCTCGCTGGCGCCGGCTGGGCAACATGCTTCGGCATGGCGAATGGGACGATCTGA
CAGCTGTCAGCCCGCCTAATGAGCGGGCTTTTTTTTCATGAGAATTACAACTTATAATTTCAGTGCAATT
TATCTCTTCAAATGTAGCACCTGAAGTCAGCCCCATACGATATAAGTTGTTTCAGCCAAAAAACTTAAGA
CCGCCGGTCTTGTCCACTACCTTGCAGTAATGCGGTGGACAGGATCGGCGGTTTTCTTTTCTCTTCTCAA
CCCTGAATTCGCATCTAGACTAGCGCTTGAATTTCGAAATTGTTATCCGCTCAGAGGGCACAATCCTATT
CCGCGCTATCCGACAATCTCCAAGACATTAGGTGGCTCGATCCCGCGAAATTAATACGACTCACTATAGG
GGAATTGTGAGCGGATAACAATTCCCCTCTAGAAATAATTTTGTTTAACTTTAAGAAGGAGATATACCAT
GGAGCACGAACTACATTATATTGGAATAGACACCGCGAAAGAAAAGCTGGATGTGGACGTGCTGCGCCCA
GATGGTAGACACCGTACCAAGAAGTTCGCGAACACCACCAAAGGTCACGATGAACTTGTGTCTTGGCTGA
AGGGCCACAAAATCGATCATGCGCACATCTGCATTGAAGCAACCGGTACATACATGGAACCGGTAGCGGA
GTGTCTGTACGACGCTGGTTATATTGTTTCCGTGATTAACCCGGCGTTGGGCAAGGCATTCGCTCAAAGC
GAAGGTTTGCGTAATAAGACCGATACCGTTGATGCGCGCATGCTAGCGGAGTTCTGCCGTCAAAAACGCC
CAGCAGCTTGGGAAGCTCCGCATCCGCTGGAACGTGCTTTGCGCGCACTCGTCGTGCGCCACCAGGCGCT
GACGGACATGCATACCCAAGAGCTGAATCGTACCGAAACCGCCCGTGAAGTTCAGCGTCCGAGCATCGAC
GCCCATCTGCTGTGGCTGGAGGCAGAGCTGAAGCGCCTGGAGAAACAAATTAAAGACCTGACTGACGACG
ACCCGGATATGAAACATCGTCGCAAGTTGTTGGAGTCGATCCCGGGTATTGGCGAGAAAACGAGCGCGGT
TTTGCTGGCGTACATCGGCTTAAAGGACCGTTTTGCGCACGCGCGCCAGTTTGCTGCATTCGCTGGCCTG
ACTCCGCGTCGTTATGAAAGCGGCTCAAGCGTTCGTGGTGCATCTCGTATGAGCAAGGCGGGCCATGTTA
GCCTGCGTCGTGCGTTGTACATGCCGGCTATGGTTGCGACCTCCAAAACCGAGTGGGGTCGTGCGTTTCG
TGATCGTCTGGCGGCCAACGGTAAAAAGGGCAAGGTGATCTTAGGTGCCATGATGCGTAAACTGGCCCAG
GTTGCATATGGCGTCCTGAAAAGCGGGGTCCCGTTTGATGCGTCCCGCCACAACCCGGTGGCCGCCTAAT
CGAGCACCACCACCACCACCACTGAGATCCGGCTGCTAACAAAGCCCGAAAGGAAGCTGAGTTGGCTGCT
GCCACCGCTGAGCAATAACTAGCATAACCCCTTGGGGCCTCTAAACGGGTCTTGAGGGGTTTTTTGCTGA
GTTCAGTTCGGCGAGCGGAAATGGCTTACGAACGGGGCGGAGGGGCACCAATAACTGCCTTAAAAAAATT
ACGCCCCGCCCTGCCACTCATCGCAGTACTGTTGTAATTCATTAAGCATTCTGCCGACATGGAAGCCATC
ACAAACGGCATGATGAACCTGAATCGCCAGCGGCATCAGCACCTTGTCGCCTTGCGTATAATATTTGCCC
ATGGTGAAAACGGGGGCGAAGAAGTTGTCCATATTGGCCACGTTTAAATCAAAACTGGTGAAACTCACCC
AGGGATTGGCTGAGACGAAAAACATATTCTCAATAAACCCTTTAGGGAAATAGGCCAGGTTTTCACCGTA
ACACGCCACATCTTGCGAATATATGTGTAGAAACTGCCGGAAATCGTCGTGGTATTCACTCCAGAGCGAT
GAAAACGTTTCAGTTTGCTCATGGAAAACGGTGTAACAAGGGTGAACACTATCCCATATCACCAGCTCAC
CGTCTTTCATTGCCATACG
